Addgene plasmid #116744: pHAGE-FLT1
Purpose: Lentiviral expression of FLT1
Depositing lab: Gordon Mills & Kenneth Scott. Depositing organization: Baylor College of Medicine. Publication: Systematic Functional Annotation of Somatic Mutations in Cancer. Ng PK, Li J, Jeong KJ, Shao S, Chen H, Tsang YH, Sengupta S, Wang Z, Bhavana VH, Tran R, Soewito S, Minussi DC, Moreno D, Kong K, Dogruluk T, Lu H, Gao J, Tokheim C, Zhou DC, Johnson AM, Zeng J, Ip CKM, Ju Z, Wester M, Yu S, Li Y, Vellano CP, Schultz N, Karchin R, Ding L, Lu Y, Cheung LWT, Chen K, Shaw KR, Meric-Bernstam F, Scott KL, Yi S, Sahni N, Liang H, Mills GB. Cancer Cell. 2018 Mar 12;33(3):450-462.e10. doi: 10.1016/j.ccell.2018.01.021. PubMed 29533785.
Backbone
  Vector backbone: pHAGE
  Vector type: Lentiviral
Growth in bacteria
  Bacterial resistance: Ampicillin, 100 μg/mL
  Growth temperature: 37°C
  Growth strain: Stbl3
  Copy number: High Copy
Gene/Insert
  Gene/Insert name: FLT1
  Species: H. sapiens (human)
  Mutation: WT
  Entrez Gene: FLT1 (a.k.a. FLT, FLT-1, VEGFR-1, VEGFR1)
  Cloning method: Gateway Cloning
Terms and licenses: Academic/Nonprofit Terms; Industry Terms: Not Available to Industry
How to cite: pHAGE-FLT1 was a gift from Gordon Mills & Kenneth Scott (Addgene plasmid # 116744 ; http://n2t.net/addgene:116744 ; RRID:Addgene_116744)
