[The description below was written by a language model from this plasmid's Addgene catalogue record and pLannotate feature annotations shown in this document.]
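Description:
pHAGE-FLT1 is an HIV-1-based lentiviral expression plasmid of about 12.5 kb, built on the pHAGE backbone, that carries the wild-type human FLT1 open reading frame (also known as VEGFR1, a VEGF receptor tyrosine kinase). It is propagated in E. coli through a high-copy ColE1/pUC-type origin and selected with ampicillin via the bla gene. The record lists Stbl3, a recombination-deficient strain commonly used to keep LTR-containing plasmids stable.

The transfer cassette lies between a truncated 5' LTR and a self-inactivating ΔU3 3' LTR. It includes the Ψ packaging signal with a partial gag fragment, the Rev response element for Rev-dependent nuclear export of the genomic RNA, and the cPPT/CTS element, which aids transduction. Inside it, the constitutive human EF-1α promoter drives the roughly 4 kb FLT1 coding sequence, which is flanked by attB1 and attB2 sites left by Gateway recombination. Downstream, an EMCV IRES followed by the puromycin N-acetyltransferase gene allows puromycin selection of transduced cells from the same transcript, and a WPRE enhances transcript expression. A V5 epitope sequence is annotated after attB2, separated from FLT1 by short T3/T7 promoter and attB4 remnants. The record does not indicate whether it is fused in frame to FLT1, so a tagged product should not be assumed.

The stated purpose is lentiviral expression of FLT1. The construct comes from a collection made for systematic functional annotation of somatic cancer mutations, where a wild-type clone would plausibly serve as the reference for mutant alleles. Producing virus requires packaging and envelope functions supplied in trans.
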