Features (pLannotate 1.2.2; 30 found; start..end, strand, type, name):
    377..634     +  LTR            5' LTR (truncated): truncated 5' long terminal repeat (LTR) from HIV-1
    681..806     +  misc_feature   HIV-1 Ψ: packaging signal of human immunodeficiency virus type 1
    790..1128    +  CDS            HIV-1 gag (fragment): gag protein from human immunodeficiency virus 1; gag
   1303..1536    +  misc_feature   RRE: The Rev response element (RRE) of HIV-1 allows for Rev-dependent mRNA export from the nucleus to the cytoplasm.
   1913..2013    +  CDS            Rev (fragment): human immunodeficiency virus 1 (HIV-1) Rev protein; rev; enhances nuclear export of unspliced and incompletely spliced viral mRNAs
   2058..2175    +  misc_feature   cPPT/CTS: central polypurine tract and central termination sequence of HIV-1
   2223..3401    +  promoter       EF-1α promoter: strong constitutive promoter for human elongation factor EF-1α
   3422..3442    +  protein_bind   attB1: mutant version of attB; core recombination site for the Gateway® BP reaction BP Clonase™
   3448..7461    +  CDS            FLT1: VGFR1_HUMAN - Also known as FLT, FRT, VEGFR1. Experimental evidence at protein level: Swiss-Prot protein existence level 1. [Isoform 7]: Has a truncated kinase domain; it increases phosphorylation of SRC at 'Tyr-418' by unknown means and promotes tumor cell invasion. From Homo sapiens (Human).
   7466..7490    -  protein_bind   attB2: mutant version of attB; recombination site for the Gateway® BP reaction BP Clonase™
   7498..7516    +  promoter       T3 promoter: promoter for bacteriophage T3 RNA polymerase
   7542..7560    -  promoter       T7 promoter: promoter for bacteriophage T7 RNA polymerase
   7566..7584    -  protein_bind   attB4 (fragment): mutant version of attB; core recombination site for the Gateway® BP reaction BP Clonase™
   7640..7681    +  CDS            V5 tag: epitope tag from simian virus 5
   7807..8269    +  misc_feature   IRES: internal ribosome entry site (IRES) of the encephalomyocarditis virus (EMCV)
   8283..8880    +  CDS            PuroR (fragment): puromycin N-acetyltransferase; pac from Streptomyces; confers resistance to puromycin
   8896..9484    +  misc_feature   WPRE: woodchuck hepatitis virus posttranscriptional regulatory element
   9492..9557    +  CDS            nef (fragment): NEF_HV1Z2 - Experimental evidence at protein level: Swiss-Prot protein existence level 1. Extracellular Nef protein targets CD4(+) T-lymphocytes for apoptosis by interacting with CXCR4 surface receptors. From Human immunodeficiency virus type 1 group M subtype D (isolate Z2/CDC-Z34) (HIV-1).
   9559..9792    +  LTR            3' LTR (ΔU3): self-inactivating 3' long terminal repeat (LTR) from HIV-1
   9997..10101   +  promoter       AmpR promoter: bla
  10102..10962   +  CDS            AmpR: β-lactamase; bla; confers resistance to ampicillin, carbenicillin, and related antibiotics
  11133..11721   +  rep_origin     ori: high-copy-number ColE1/pMB1/pBR322/pUC origin of replication
  11904..11958   +  CDS            lacI (fragment): lac repressor; lacI; The lac repressor binds to the lac operator to inhibit transcription in E. coli. This inhibition can be relieved by adding lactose or isopropyl-β-D-thiogalactopyranoside (IPTG).
  11964..12057   +  rep_origin     SV40 ori (fragment): SV40 origin of replication
  12082..12119   +  CDS            lacI (fragment): lac repressor; lacI; The lac repressor binds to the lac operator to inhibit transcription in E. coli. This inhibition can be relieved by adding lactose or isopropyl-β-D-thiogalactopyranoside (IPTG).
  12132..12153   +  protein_bind   CAP binding site: CAP binding activates transcription in the presence of cAMP. E. coli catabolite activator protein
  12168..12198   +  promoter       lac promoter: promoter for the E. coli lac operon
  12202..12224   +  protein_bind   lac operator (fragment): The lac repressor binds to the lac operator to inhibit transcription in E. coli. This inhibition can be relieved by adding lactose or isopropyl-β-D-thiogalactopyranoside (IPTG). lac repressor encoded by lacI
  12256..12339   +  polyA_signal   SV40 poly(A) signal (fragment): SV40 polyadenylation signal
  12506..329     +  CDS            nef (fragment) (across the origin): NEF_HV1BR - Experimental evidence at protein level: Swiss-Prot protein existence level 1. Extracellular Nef protein targets CD4(+) T-lymphocytes for apoptosis by interacting with CXCR4 surface receptors (PubMed:14990729). From Human immunodeficiency virus type 1 group M subtype B (isolate BRU/LAI) (HIV-1).
>Addgene plasmid #116744 | pHAGE-FLT1 | addgene full sequence | sequence record 240895 | Addgene NGS Result
TGGAAGGGCTAATTCACTCCCAAAGAAGACAAGATATCCTTGATCTGTGGATCTACCACACACAAGGCTA
CTTCCCTGATTAGCAGAACTACACACCAGGGCCAGGGGTCAGATATCCACTGACCTTTGGATGGTGCTAC
AAGCTAGTACCAGTTGAGCCAGATAAGGTAGAAGAGGCCAATAAAGGAGAGAACACCAGCTTGTTACACC
CTGTGAGCCTGCATGGGATGGATGACCCGGAGAGAGAAGTGTTAGAGTGGAGGTTTGACAGCCGCCTAGC
ATTTCATCACGTGGCCCGAGAGCTGCATCCGGAGTACTTCAAGAACTGCTGATATCGAGCTTGCTACAAG
GGACTTTCCGCTGGGGACTTTCCAGGGAGGCGTGGCCTGGGCGGGACTGGGGAGTGGCGAGCCCTCAGAT
CCTGCATATAAGCAGCTGCTTTTTGCCTGTACTGGGTCTCTCTGGTTAGACCAGATCTGAGCCTGGGAGC
TCTCTGGCTAACTAGGGAACCCACTGCTTAAGCCTCAATAAAGCTTGCCTTGAGTGCTTCAAGTAGTGTG
TGCCCGTCTGTTGTGTGACTCTGGTAACTAGAGATCCCTCAGACCCTTTTAGTCAGTGTGGAAAATCTCT
AGCAGTGGCGCCCGAACAGGGACTTGAAAGCGAAAGGGAAACCAGAGGAGCTCTCTCGACGCAGGACTCG
GCTTGCTGAAGCGCGCACGGCAAGAGGCGAGGGGCGGCGACTGGTGAGTACGCCAAAAATTTTGACTAGC
GGAGGCTAGAAGGAGAGAGATGGGTGCGAGAGCGTCAGTATTAAGCGGGGGAGAATTAGATCGCGATGGG
AAAAAATTCGGTTAAGGCCAGGGGGAAAGAAAAAATATAAATTAAAACATATAGTATGGGCAAGCAGGGA
GCTAGAACGATTCGCAGTTAATCCTGGCCTGTTAGAAACATCAGAAGGCTGTAGACAAATACTGGGACAG
CTACAACCATCCCTTCAGACAGGATCAGAAGAACTTAGATCATTATATAATACAGTAGCAACCCTCTATT
GTGTGCATCAAAGGATAGAGATAAAAGACACCAAGGAAGCTTTAGACAAGATAGAGGAAGAGCAAAACAA
AAGTAAGACCACCGCACAGCAAGCGGCCGGCCGCTGATCTTCAGACCTGGAGGAGGAGATATGAGGGACA
ATTGGAGAAGTGAATTATATAAATATAAAGTAGTAAAAATTGAACCATTAGGAGTAGCACCCACCAAGGC
AAAGAGAAGAGTGGTGCAGAGAGAAAAAAGAGCAGTGGGAATAGGAGCTTTGTTCCTTGGGTTCTTGGGA
GCAGCAGGAAGCACTATGGGCGCAGCGTCAATGACGCTGACGGTACAGGCCAGACAATTATTGTCTGGTA
TAGTGCAGCAGCAGAACAATTTGCTGAGGGCTATTGAGGCGCAACAGCATCTGTTGCAACTCACAGTCTG
GGGCATCAAGCAGCTCCAGGCAAGAATCCTGGCTGTGGAAAGATACCTAAAGGATCAACAGCTCCTGGGG
ATTTGGGGTTGCTCTGGAAAACTCATTTGCACCACTGCTGTGCCTTGGAATGCTAGTTGGAGTAATAAAT
CTCTGGAACAGATTTGGAATCACACGACCTGGATGGAGTGGGACAGAGAAATTAACAATTACACAAGCTT
AATACACTCCTTAATTGAAGAATCGCAAAACCAGCAAGAAAAGAATGAACAAGAATTATTGGAATTAGAT
AAATGGGCAAGTTTGTGGAATTGGTTTAACATAACAAATTGGCTGTGGTATATAAAATTATTCATAATGA
TAGTAGGAGGCTTGGTAGGTTTAAGAATAGTTTTTGCTGTACTTTCTATAGTGAATAGAGTTAGGCAGGG
ATATTCACCATTATCGTTTCAGACCCACCTCCCAACCCCGAGGGGACCCGACAGGCCCGAAGGAATAGAA
GAAGAAGGTGGAGAGAGAGACAGAGACAGATCCATTCGATTAGTGAACGGATCTCGACGGTATCGCCGAA
TTCACAAATGGCAGTATTCATCCACAATTTTAAAAGAAAAGGGGGGATTGGGGGGTACAGTGCAGGGGAA
AGAATAGTAGACATAATAGCAACAGACATACAAACTAAAGAATTACAAAAACAAATTACAAAAATTCAAA
ATTTTCGGGTTTATTACAGGGACAGCAGAGATCCAGTTTGGACTAGTCGTGAGGCTCCGGTGCCCGTCAG
TGGGCAGAGCGCACATCGCCCACAGTCCCCGAGAAGTTGGGGGGAGGGGTCGGCAATTGAACCGGTGCCT
AGAGAAGGTGGCGCGGGGTAAACTGGGAAAGTGATGTCGTGTACTGGCTCCGCCTTTTTCCCGAGGGTGG
GGGAGAACCGTATATAAGTGCAGTAGTCGCCGTGAACGTTCTTTTTCGCAACGGGTTTGCCGCCAGAACA
CAGGTAAGTGCCGTGTGTGGTTCCCGCGGGCCTGGCCTCTTTACGGGTTATGGCCCTTGCGTGCCTTGAA
TTACTTCCACCTGGCTGCAGTACGTGATTCTTGATCCCGAGCTTCGGGTTGGAAGTGGGTGGGAGAGTTC
GAGGCCTTGCGCTTAAGGAGCCCCTTCGCCTCGTGCTTGAGTTGAGGCCTGGCCTGGGCGCTGGGGCCGC
CGCGTGCGAATCTGGTGGCACCTTCGCGCCTGTCTCGCTGCTTTCGATAAGTCTCTAGCCATTTAAAATT
TTTGATGACCTGCTGCGACGCTTTTTTTCTGGCAAGATAGTCTTGTAAATGCGGGCCAAGATCTGCACAC
TGGTATTTCGGTTTTTGGGGCCGCGGGCGGCGACGGGGCCCGTGCGTCCCAGCGCACATGTTCGGCGAGG
CGGGGCCTGCGAGCGCGGCCACCGAGAATCGGACGGGGGTAGTCTCAAGCTGGCCGGCCTGCTCTGGTGC
CTGGCCTCGCGCCGCCGTGTATCGCCCCGCCCTGGGCGGCAAGGCTGGCCCGGTCGGCACCAGTTGCGTG
AGCGGAAAGATGGCCGCTTCCCGGCCCTGCTGCAGGGAGCTCAAAATGGAGGACGCGGCGCTCGGGAGAG
CGGGCGGGTGAGTCACCCACACAAAGGAAAAGGGCCTTTCCGTCCTCAGCCGTCGCTTCATGTGACTCCA
CGGAGTACCGGGCGCCGTCCAGGCACCTCGATTAGTTCTCGAGCTTTTGGAGTACGTCGTCTTTAGGTTG
GGGGGAGGGGTTTTATGCGATGGAGTTTCCCCACACTGAGTGGGTGGAGACTGAAGTTAGGCCAGCTTGG
CACTTGATGTAATTCTCCTTGGAATTTGCCCTTTTTGAGTTTGGATCTTGGTTCATTCTCAAGCCTCAGA
CAGTGGTTCAAAGTTTTTTTCTTCCATTTCAGGTGTCGTGAAGCGGCCCTGCAGATATCAACAAGTTTGT
ACAAAAAAGCAGGCACCATGGTCAGCTACTGGGACACCGGGGTCCTGCTGTGCGCGCTGCTCAGCTGTCT
GCTTCTCACAGGATCTAGTTCAGGTTCAAAATTAAAAGATCCTGAACTGAGTTTAAAAGGCACCCAGCAC
ATCATGCAAGCAGGCCAGACACTGCATCTCCAATGCAGGGGGGAAGCAGCCCATAAATGGTCTTTGCCTG
AAATGGTGAGTAAGGAAAGCGAAAGGCTGAGCATAACTAAATCTGCCTGTGGAAGAAATGGCAAACAATT
CTGCAGTACTTTAACCTTGAACACAGCTCAAGCAAACCACACTGGCTTCTACAGCTGCAAATATCTAGCT
GTACCTACTTCAAAGAAGAAGGAAACAGAATCTGCAATCTATATATTTATTAGTGATACAGGTAGACCTT
TCGTAGAGATGTACAGTGAAATCCCCGAAATTATACACATGACTGAAGGAAGGGAGCTCGTCATTCCCTG
CCGGGTTACGTCACCTAACATCACTGTTACTTTAAAAAAGTTTCCACTTGACACTTTGATCCCTGATGGA
AAACGCATAATCTGGGACAGTAGAAAGGGCTTCATCATATCAAATGCAACGTACAAAGAAATAGGGCTTC
TGACCTGTGAAGCAACAGTCAATGGGCATTTGTATAAGACAAACTATCTCACACATCGACAAACCAATAC
AATCATAGATGTCCAAATAAGCACACCACGCCCAGTCAAATTACTTAGAGGCCATACTCTTGTCCTCAAT
TGTACTGCTACCACTCCCTTGAACACGAGAGTTCAAATGACCTGGAGTTACCCTGATGAAAAAAATAAGA
GAGCTTCCGTAAGGCGACGAATTGACCAAAGCAATTCCCATGCCAACATATTCTACAGTGTTCTTACTAT
TGACAAAATGCAGAACAAAGACAAAGGACTTTATACTTGTCGTGTAAGGAGTGGACCATCATTCAAATCT
GTTAACACCTCAGTGCATATATATGATAAAGCATTCATCACTGTGAAACATCGAAAACAGCAGGTGCTTG
AAACCGTAGCTGGCAAGCGGTCTTACCGGCTCTCTATGAAAGTGAAGGCATTTCCCTCGCCGGAAGTTGT
ATGGTTAAAAGATGGGTTACCTGCGACTGAGAAATCTGCTCGCTATTTGACTCGTGGCTACTCGTTAATT
ATCAAGGACGTAACTGAAGAGGATGCAGGGAATTATACAATCTTGCTGAGCATAAAACAGTCAAATGTGT
TTAAAAACCTCACTGCCACTCTAATTGTCAATGTGAAACCCCAGATTTACGAAAAGGCCGTGTCATCGTT
TCCAGACCCGGCTCTCTACCCACTGGGCAGCAGACAAATCCTGACTTGTACCGCATATGGTATCCCTCAA
CCTACAATCAAGTGGTTCTGGCACCCCTGTAACCATAATCATTCCGAAGCAAGGTGTGACTTTTGTTCCA
ATAATGAAGAGTCCTTTATCCTGGATGCTGACAGCAACATGGGAAACAGAATTGAGAGCATCACTCAGCG
CATGGCAATAATAGAAGGAAAGAATAAGATGGCTAGCACCTTGGTTGTGGCTGACTCTAGAATTTCTGGA
ATCTACATTTGCATAGCTTCCAATAAAGTTGGGACTGTGGGAAGAAACATAAGCTTTTATATCACAGATG
TGCCAAATGGGTTTCATGTTAACTTGGAAAAAATGCCGACGGAAGGAGAGGACCTGAAACTGTCTTGCAC
AGTTAACAAGTTCTTATACAGAGACGTTACTTGGATTTTACTGCGGACAGTTAATAACAGAACAATGCAC
TACAGTATTAGCAAGCAAAAAATGGCCATCACTAAGGAGCACTCCATCACTCTTAATCTTACCATCATGA
ATGTTTCCCTGCAAGATTCAGGCACCTATGCCTGCAGAGCCAGGAATGTATACACAGGGGAAGAAATCCT
CCAGAAGAAAGAAATTACAATCAGAGATCAGGAAGCACCATACCTCCTGCGAAACCTCAGTGATCACACA
GTGGCCATCAGCAGTTCCACCACTTTAGACTGTCATGCTAATGGTGTCCCCGAGCCTCAGATCACTTGGT
TTAAAAACAACCACAAAATACAACAAGAGCCTGGAATTATTTTAGGACCAGGAAGCAGCACGCTGTTTAT
TGAAAGAGTCACAGAAGAGGATGAAGGTGTCTATCACTGCAAAGCCACCAACCAGAAGGGCTCTGTGGAA
AGTTCAGCATACCTCACTGTTCAAGGAACCTCGGACAAGTCTAATCTGGAGCTGATCACTCTAACATGCA
CCTGTGTGGCTGCGACTCTCTTCTGGCTCCTATTAACCCTCTTTATCCGAAAAATGAAAAGGTCTTCTTC
TGAAATAAAGACTGACTACCTATCAATTATAATGGACCCAGATGAAGTTCCTTTGGATGAGCAGTGTGAG
CGGCTCCCTTATGATGCCAGCAAGTGGGAGTTTGCCCGGGAGAGACTTAAACTGGGCAAATCACTTGGAA
GAGGGGCTTTTGGAAAAGTGGTTCAAGCATCAGCATTTGGCATTAAGAAATCACCTACGTGCCGGACTGT
GGCTGTGAAAATGCTGAAAGAGGGGGCCACGGCCAGCGAGTACAAAGCTCTGATGACTGAGCTAAAAATC
TTGACCCACATTGGCCACCATCTGAACGTGGTTAACCTGCTGGGAGCCTGCACCAAGCAAGGAGGGCCTC
TGATGGTGATTGTTGAATACTGCAAATATGGAAATCTCTCCAACTACCTCAAGAGCAAACGTGACTTATT
TTTTCTCAACAAGGATGCAGCACTACACATGGAGCCTAAGAAAGAAAAAATGGAGCCAGGCCTGGAACAA
GGCAAGAAACCAAGACTAGATAGCGTCACCAGCAGCGAAAGCTTTGCGAGCTCCGGCTTTCAGGAAGATA
AAAGTCTGAGTGATGTTGAGGAAGAGGAGGATTCTGACGGTTTCTACAAGGAGCCCATCACTATGGAAGA
TCTGATTTCTTACAGTTTTCAAGTGGCCAGAGGCATGGAGTTCCTGTCTTCCAGAAAGTGCATTCATCGG
GACCTGGCAGCGAGAAACATTCTTTTATCTGAGAACAACGTGGTGAAGATTTGTGATTTTGGCCTTGCCC
GGGATATTTATAAGAACCCCGATTATGTGAGAAAAGGAGATACTCGACTTCCTCTGAAATGGATGGCTCC
TGAATCTATCTTTGACAAAATCTACAGCACCAAGAGCGACGTGTGGTCTTACGGAGTATTGCTGTGGGAA
ATCTTCTCCTTAGGTGGGTCTCCATACCCAGGAGTACAAATGGATGAGGACTTTTGCAGTCGCCTGAGGG
AAGGCATGAGGATGAGAGCTCCTGAGTACTCTACTCCTGAAATCTATCAGATCATGCTGGACTGCTGGCA
CAGAGACCCAAAAGAAAGGCCAAGATTTGCAGAACTTGTGGAAAAACTAGGTGATTTGCTTCAAGCAAAT
GTACAACAGGATGGTAAAGACTACATCCCAATCAATGCCATACTGACAGGAAATAGTGGGTTTACATACT
CAACTCCTGCCTTCTCTGAGGACTTCTTCAAGGAAAGTATTTCAGCTCCGAAGTTTAATTCAGGAAGCTC
TGATGATGTCAGATACGTAAATGCTTTCAAGTTCATGAGCCTGGAAAGAATCAAAACCTTTGAAGAACTT
TTACCGAATGCCACCTCCATGTTTGATGACTACCAGGGCGACAGCAGCACTCTGTTGGCCTCTCCCATGC
TGAAGCGCTTCACCTGGACTGACAGCAAACCCAAGGCCTCGCTCAAGATTGACTTGAGAGTAACCAGTAA
AAGTAAGGAGTCGGGGCTGTCTGATGTCAGCAGGCCCAGTTTCTGCCATTCCAGCTGTGGGCACGTCAGC
GAAGGCAAGCGCAGGTTCACCTACGACCACGCTGAGCTGGAAAGGAAAATCGCGTGCTGCTCCCCGCCCC
CAGACTACAACTCGGTGGTCCTGTACTCCACCCCACCCATCTAGAACCCAGCTTTCTTGTACAAAGTGGT
GATATCCAATTAACCCTCACTAAAGGGTGTAAATGTTTGAGATGTATATTCCCTATAGTGAGTCGTATTA
CCACCCAACTTTTCTATACAAAGTGGTTGATATCCAGCACAGTGGCGGCCGCTCGAGTCTAGAGGGCCCG
CGGTTCGAAGGTAAGCCTATCCCTAACCCTCTCCTCGGTCTCGATTCTACGCGTACCGGTTAGTAATGAG
ATCCCTCCCCCCCCCCTAACGTTACTGGCCGAAGCCGCTTGGAATAAGGCCGGTGTGCGTTTGTCTATAT
GTTATTTTCCACCATATTGCCGTCTTTTGGCAATGTGAGGGCCCGGAAACCTGGCCCTGTCTTCTTGACG
AGCATTCCTAGGGGTCTTTCCCCTCTCGCCAAAGGAATGCAAGGTCTGTTGAATGTCGTGAAGGAAGCAG
TTCCTCTGGAAGCTTCTTGAAGACAAACAACGTCTGTAGCGACCCTTTGCAGGCAGCGGAACCCCCCACC
TGGCGACAGGTGCCTCTGCGGCCAAAAGCCACGTGTATAAGATACACCTGCAAAGGCGGCACAACCCCAG
TGCCACGTTGTGAGTTGGATAGTTGTGGAAAGAGTCAAATGGCTCTCCTCAAGCGTATTCAACAAGGGGC
TGAAGGATGCCCAGAAGGTACCCCATTGTATGGGATCTGATCTGGGGCCTCGGTGCACATGCTTTACATG
TGTTTAGTCGAGGTTAAAAAAACGTCTAGGCCCCCCGAACCACGGGGACGTGGTTTTCCTTTGAAAAACA
CGATGATAATATGGCCACACATATGACCGAGTACAAGCCCACGGTGCGCCTCGCCACCCGCGACGACGTC
CCCAGGGCCGTACGCACCCTCGCCGCCGCGTTCGCCGACTACCCCGCCACGCGCCACACCGTCGATCCGG
ACCGCCACATCGAGCGGGTCACCGAGCTGCAAGAACTCTTCCTCACGCGCGTCGGGCTCGACATCGGCAA
GGTGTGGGTCGCGGACGACGGCGCCGCGGTGGCGGTCTGGACCACGCCGGAGAGCGTCGAAGCGGGGGCG
GTGTTCGCCGAGATCGGCCCGCGCATGGCCGAGTTGAGCGGTTCCCGGCTGGCCGCGCAGCAACAGATGG
AAGGCCTCCTGGCGCCGCACCGGCCCAAGGAGCCCGCGTGGTTCCTGGCCACCGTCGGCGTCTCGCCCGA
CCACCAGGGCAAGGGTCTGGGCAGCGCCGTCGTGCTCCCCGGAGTGGAGGCGGCCGAGCGCGCCGGGGTG
CCCGCCTTCCTGGAGACCTCCGCGCCCCGCAACCTCCCCTTCTACGAGCGGCTCGGCTTCACCGTCACCG
CCGACGTCGAGGTGCCCGAAGGACCGCGCACCTGGTGCATGACCCGCAAGCCCGGTGCCTAAATCGATAG
ATCCTAATCAACCTCTGGATTACAAAATTTGTGAAAGATTGACTGGTATTCTTAACTATGTTGCTCCTTT
TACGCTATGTGGATACGCTGCTTTAATGCCTTTGTATCATGCTATTGCTTCCCGTATGGCTTTCATTTTC
TCCTCCTTGTATAAATCCTGGTTGCTGTCTCTTTATGAGGAGTTGTGGCCCGTTGTCAGGCAACGTGGCG
TGGTGTGCACTGTGTTTGCTGACGCAACCCCCACTGGTTGGGGCATTGCCACCACCTGTCAGCTCCTTTC
CGGGACTTTCGCTTTCCCCCTCCCTATTGCCACGGCGGAACTCATCGCCGCCTGCCTTGCCCGCTGCTGG
ACAGGGGCTCGGCTGTTGGGCACTGACAATTCCGTGGTGTTGTCGGGGAAATCATCGTCCTTTCCTTGGC
TGCTCGCCTGTGTTGCCACCTGGATTCTGCGCGGGACGTCCTTCTGCTACGTCCCTTCGGCCCTCAATCC
AGCGGACCTTCCTTCCCGCGGCCTGCTGCCGGCTCTGCGGCCTCTTCCGCGTCTTCGCCTTCGCCCTCAG
ACGAGTCGGATCTCCCTTTGGGCCGCCTCCCCGCCTGAGATCCTTTAAGACCAATGACTTACAAGGCAGC
TGTAGATCTTAGCCACTTTTTAAAAGAAAAGGGGGGACTGGAAGGGCTAATTCACTCCCAACGAAGACAA
GATCTGCTTTTTGCTTGTACTGGGTCTCTCTGGTTAGACCAGATCTGAGCCTGGGAGCTCTCTGGCTAAC
TAGGGAACCCACTGCTTAAGCCTCAATAAAGCTTGCCTTGAGTGCTTCAAGTAGTGTGTGCCCGTCTGTT
GTGTGACTCTGGTAACTAGAGATCCCTCAGACCCTTTTAGTCAGTGTGGAAAATCTCTAGCAGTAGTAGT
TCATGTCATCTTATTATTCAGTATTTATAACTTGCAAAGAAATGAATATCAGAGAGTGAGAGGCCCGGGT
TAATTAAGGAAAGGGCTAGATCATTCTTGAAGACGAAAGGGCCTCGTGATACGCCTATTTTTATAGGTTA
ATGTCATGATAATAATGGTTTCTTAGACGTCAGGTGGCACTTTTCGGGGAAATGTGCGCGGAACCCCTAT
TTGTTTATTTTTCTAAATACATTCAAATATGTATCCGCTCATGAGACAATAACCCTGATAAATGCTTCAA
TAATATTGAAAAAGGAAGAGTATGAGTATTCAACATTTCCGTGTCGCCCTTATTCCCTTTTTTGCGGCAT
TTTGCCTTCCTGTTTTTGCTCACCCAGAAACGCTGGTGAAAGTAAAAGATGCTGAAGATCAGTTGGGTGC
ACGAGTGGGTTACATCGAACTGGATCTCAACAGCGGTAAGATCCTTGAGAGTTTTCGCCCCGAAGAACGT
TTTCCAATGATGAGCACTTTTAAAGTTCTGCTATGTGGCGCGGTATTATCCCGTGTTGACGCCGGGCAAG
AGCAACTCGGTCGCCGCATACACTATTCTCAGAATGACTTGGTTGAGTACTCACCAGTCACAGAAAAGCA
TCTTACGGATGGCATGACAGTAAGAGAATTATGCAGTGCTGCCATAACCATGAGTGATAACACTGCGGCC
AACTTACTTCTGACAACGATCGGAGGACCGAAGGAGCTAACCGCTTTTTTGCACAACATGGGGGATCATG
TAACTCGCCTTGATCGTTGGGAACCGGAGCTGAATGAAGCCATACCAAACGACGAGCGTGACACCACGAT
GCCTGTAGCAATGGCAACAACGTTGCGCAAACTATTAACTGGCGAACTACTTACTCTAGCTTCCCGGCAA
CAATTAATAGACTGGATGGAGGCGGATAAAGTTGCAGGACCACTTCTGCGCTCGGCCCTTCCGGCTGGCT
GGTTTATTGCTGATAAATCTGGAGCCGGTGAGCGTGGGTCTCGCGGTATCATTGCAGCACTGGGGCCAGA
TGGTAAGCCCTCCCGTATCGTAGTTATCTACACGACGGGGAGTCAGGCAACTATGGATGAACGAAATAGA
CAGATCGCTGAGATAGGTGCCTCACTGATTAAGCATTGGTAACTGTCAGACCAAGTTTACTCATATATAC
TTTAGATTGATTTAAAACTTCATTTTTAATTTAAAAGGATCTAGGTGAAGATCCTTTTTGATAATCTCAT
GACCAAAATCCCTTAACGTGAGTTTTCGTTCCACTGAGCGTCAGACCCCGTAGAAAAGATCAAAGGATCT
TCTTGAGATCCTTTTTTTCTGCGCGTAATCTGCTGCTTGCAAACAAAAAAACCACCGCTACCAGCGGTGG
TTTGTTTGCCGGATCAAGAGCTACCAACTCTTTTTCCGAAGGTAACTGGCTTCAGCAGAGCGCAGATACC
AAATACTGTTCTTCTAGTGTAGCCGTAGTTAGGCCACCACTTCAAGAACTCTGTAGCACCGCCTACATAC
CTCGCTCTGCTAATCCTGTTACCAGTGGCTGCTGCCAGTGGCGATAAGTCGTGTCTTACCGGGTTGGACT
CAAGACGATAGTTACCGGATAAGGCGCAGCGGTCGGGCTGAACGGGGGGTTCGTGCACACAGCCCAGCTT
GGAGCGAACGACCTACACCGAACTGAGATACCTACAGCGTGAGCTATGAGAAAGCGCCACGCTTCCCGAA
GGGAGAAAGGCGGACAGGTATCCGGTAAGCGGCAGGGTCGGAACAGGAGAGCGCACGAGGGAGCTTCCAG
GGGGAAACGCCTGGTATCTTTATAGTCCTGTCGGGTTTCGCCACCTCTGACTTGAGCGTCGATTTTTGTG
ATGCTCGTCAGGGGGGCGGAGCCTATGGAAAAACGCCAGCAACGCGGCCTTTTTACGGTTCCTGGCCTTT
TGCTGGCCTTTTGCTCACATGTTCTTTCCTGCGTTATCCCCTGATTCTGTGGATAACCGTATTACCGCCT
TTGAGTGAGCTGATACCGCTCGCCGCAGCCGAACGACCGAGCGCAGCGAGTCAGTGAGCGAGGAAGCGGA
AGAGCGCCCAATACGCAAACCGCCTCTCCCCGCGCGTTGGCCGATTCATTAATGCAGCAAGCTCATGGCT
GACTAATTTTTTTTATTTATGCAGAGGCCGAGGCCGCCTCGGCCTCTGAGCTATTCCAGAAGTAGTGAGG
AGGCTTTTTTGGAGGCCTAGGCTTTTGCAAAAAGCTCCCCGTGGCACGACAGGTTTCCCGACTGGAAAGC
GGGCAGTGAGCGCAACGCAATTAATGTGAGTTAGCTCACTCATTAGGCACCCCAGGCTTTACACTTTATG
CTTCCGGCTCGTATGTTGTGTGGAATTGTGAGCGGATAACAATTTCACACAGGAAACAGCTATGACATGA
TTACGAATTTCACAAATAAAGCATTTTTTTCACTGCATTCTAGTTGTGGTTTGTCCAAACTCATCAATGT
ATCTTATCATGTCTGGATCAACTGGATAACTCAAGCTAACCAAAATCATCCCAAACTTCCCACCCCATAC
CCTATTACCACTGCCAATTACCTGTGGTTTCATTTACTCTAAACCTGTGATTCCTCTGAATTATTTTCAT
TTTAAAGAAATTGTATTTGTTAAATATGTACTACAAACTTAGTAGT
