>Addgene plasmid #116744 | pHAGE-FLT1 | depositor partial sequence | sequence record 219619 | insert
ATGGTCAGCTACTGGGACACCGGGGTCCTGCTGTGCGCGCTGCTCAGCTGTCTGCTTCTCACAGGATCTA
GTTCAGGTTCAAAATTAAAAGATCCTGAACTGAGTTTAAAAGGCACCCAGCACATCATGCAAGCAGGCCA
GACACTGCATCTCCAATGCAGGGGGGAAGCAGCCCATAAATGGTCTTTGCCTGAAATGGTGAGTAAGGAA
AGCGAAAGGCTGAGCATAACTAAATCTGCCTGTGGAAGAAATGGCAAACAATTCTGCAGTACTTTAACCT
TGAACACAGCTCAAGCAAACCACACTGGCTTCTACAGCTGCAAATATCTAGCTGTACCTACTTCAAAGAA
GAAGGAAACAGAATCTGCAATCTATATATTTATTAGTGATACAGGTAGACCTTTCGTAGAGATGTACAGT
GAAATCCCCGAAATTATACACATGACTGAAGGAAGGGAGCTCGTCATTCCCTGCCGGGTTACGTCACCTA
ACATCACTGTTACTTTAAAAAAGTTTCCACTTGACACTTTGATCCCTGATGGAAAACGCATAATCTGGGA
CAGTAGAAAGGGCTTCATCATATCAAATGCAACGTACAAAGAAATAGGGCTTCTGACCTGTGAAGCAACA
GTCAATGGGCATTTGTATAAGACAAACTATCTCACACATCGACAAACCAATACAATCATAGATGTCCAAA
TAAGCACACCACGCCCAGTCAAATTACTTAGAGGCCATACTCTTGTCCTCAATTGTACTGCTACCACTCC
CTTGAACACGAGAGTTCAAATGACCTGGAGTTACCCTGATGAAAAAAATAAGAGAGCTTCCGTAAGGCGA
CGAATTGACCAAAGCAATTCCCATGCCAACATATTCTACAGTGTTCTTACTATTGACAAAATGCAGAACA
AAGACAAAGGACTTTATACTTGTCGTGTAAGGAGTGGACCATCATTCAAATCTGTTAACACCTCAGTGCA
TATATATGATAAAGCATTCATCACTGTGAAACATCGAAAACAGCAGGTGCTTGAAACCGTAGCTGGCAAG
CGGTCTTACCGGCTCTCTATGAAAGTGAAGGCATTTCCCTCGCCGGAAGTTGTATGGTTAAAAGATGGGT
TACCTGCGACTGAGAAATCTGCTCGCTATTTGACTCGTGGCTACTCGTTAATTATCAAGGACGTAACTGA
AGAGGATGCAGGGAATTATACAATCTTGCTGAGCATAAAACAGTCAAATGTGTTTAAAAACCTCACTGCC
ACTCTAATTGTCAATGTGAAACCCCAGATTTACGAAAAGGCCGTGTCATCGTTTCCAGACCCGGCTCTCT
ACCCACTGGGCAGCAGACAAATCCTGACTTGTACCGCATATGGTATCCCTCAACCTACAATCAAGTGGTT
CTGGCACCCCTGTAACCATAATCATTCCGAAGCAAGGTGTGACTTTTGTTCCAATAATGAAGAGTCCTTT
ATCCTGGATGCTGACAGCAACATGGGAAACAGAATTGAGAGCATCACTCAGCGCATGGCAATAATAGAAG
GAAAGAATAAGATGGCTAGCACCTTGGTTGTGGCTGACTCTAGAATTTCTGGAATCTACATTTGCATAGC
TTCCAATAAAGTTGGGACTGTGGGAAGAAACATAAGCTTTTATATCACAGATGTGCCAAATGGGTTTCAT
GTTAACTTGGAAAAAATGCCGACGGAAGGAGAGGACCTGAAACTGTCTTGCACAGTTAACAAGTTCTTAT
ACAGAGACGTTACTTGGATTTTACTGCGGACAGTTAATAACAGAACAATGCACTACAGTATTAGCAAGCA
AAAAATGGCCATCACTAAGGAGCACTCCATCACTCTTAATCTTACCATCATGAATGTTTCCCTGCAAGAT
TCAGGCACCTATGCCTGCAGAGCCAGGAATGTATACACAGGGGAAGAAATCCTCCAGAAGAAAGAAATTA
CAATCAGAGATCAGGAAGCACCATACCTCCTGCGAAACCTCAGTGATCACACAGTGGCCATCAGCAGTTC
CACCACTTTAGACTGTCATGCTAATGGTGTCCCCGAGCCTCAGATCACTTGGTTTAAAAACAACCACAAA
ATACAACAAGAGCCTGGAATTATTTTAGGACCAGGAAGCAGCACGCTGTTTATTGAAAGAGTCACAGAAG
AGGATGAAGGTGTCTATCACTGCAAAGCCACCAACCAGAAGGGCTCTGTGGAAAGTTCAGCATACCTCAC
TGTTCAAGGAACCTCGGACAAGTCTAATCTGGAGCTGATCACTCTAACATGCACCTGTGTGGCTGCGACT
CTCTTCTGGCTCCTATTAACCCTCTTTATCCGAAAAATGAAAAGGTCTTCTTCTGAAATAAAGACTGACT
ACCTATCAATTATAATGGACCCAGATGAAGTTCCTTTGGATGAGCAGTGTGAGCGGCTCCCTTATGATGC
CAGCAAGTGGGAGTTTGCCCGGGAGAGACTTAAACTGGGCAAATCACTTGGAAGAGGGGCTTTTGGAAAA
GTGGTTCAAGCATCAGCATTTGGCATTAAGAAATCACCTACGTGCCGGACTGTGGCTGTGAAAATGCTGA
AAGAGGGGGCCACGGCCAGCGAGTACAAAGCTCTGATGACTGAGCTAAAAATCTTGACCCACATTGGCCA
CCATCTGAACGTGGTTAACCTGCTGGGAGCCTGCACCAAGCAAGGAGGGCCTCTGATGGTGATTGTTGAA
TACTGCAAATATGGAAATCTCTCCAACTACCTCAAGAGCAAACGTGACTTATTTTTTCTCAACAAGGATG
CAGCACTACACATGGAGCCTAAGAAAGAAAAAATGGAGCCAGGCCTGGAACAAGGCAAGAAACCAAGACT
AGATAGCGTCACCAGCAGCGAAAGCTTTGCGAGCTCCGGCTTTCAGGAAGATAAAAGTCTGAGTGATGTT
GAGGAAGAGGAGGATTCTGACGGTTTCTACAAGGAGCCCATCACTATGGAAGATCTGATTTCTTACAGTT
TTCAAGTGGCCAGAGGCATGGAGTTCCTGTCTTCCAGAAAGTGCATTCATCGGGACCTGGCAGCGAGAAA
CATTCTTTTATCTGAGAACAACGTGGTGAAGATTTGTGATTTTGGCCTTGCCCGGGATATTTATAAGAAC
CCCGATTATGTGAGAAAAGGAGATACTCGACTTCCTCTGAAATGGATGGCTCCTGAATCTATCTTTGACA
AAATCTACAGCACCAAGAGCGACGTGTGGTCTTACGGAGTATTGCTGTGGGAAATCTTCTCCTTAGGTGG
GTCTCCATACCCAGGAGTACAAATGGATGAGGACTTTTGCAGTCGCCTGAGGGAAGGCATGAGGATGAGA
GCTCCTGAGTACTCTACTCCTGAAATCTATCAGATCATGCTGGACTGCTGGCACAGAGACCCAAAAGAAA
GGCCAAGATTTGCAGAACTTGTGGAAAAACTAGGTGATTTGCTTCAAGCAAATGTACAACAGGATGGTAA
AGACTACATCCCAATCAATGCCATACTGACAGGAAATAGTGGGTTTACATACTCAACTCCTGCCTTCTCT
GAGGACTTCTTCAAGGAAAGTATTTCAGCTCCGAAGTTTAATTCAGGAAGCTCTGATGATGTCAGATACG
TAAATGCTTTCAAGTTCATGAGCCTGGAAAGAATCAAAACCTTTGAAGAACTTTTACCGAATGCCACCTC
CATGTTTGATGACTACCAGGGCGACAGCAGCACTCTGTTGGCCTCTCCCATGCTGAAGCGCTTCACCTGG
ACTGACAGCAAACCCAAGGCCTCGCTCAAGATTGACTTGAGAGTAACCAGTAAAAGTAAGGAGTCGGGGC
TGTCTGATGTCAGCAGGCCCAGTTTCTGCCATTCCAGCTGTGGGCACGTCAGCGAAGGCAAGCGCAGGTT
CACCTACGACCACGCTGAGCTGGAAAGGAAAATCGCGTGCTGCTCCCCGCCCCCAGACTACAACTCGGTG
GTCCTGTACTCCACCCCACCCATCTAG
